>Addgene plasmid #239215 | pLV[Exp]-Bsd-CMV>hCDK11B-p58 | addgene full sequence | sequence record 476821 | Addgene NGS Result
CGCGGAACCCCTATTTGTTTATTTTTCTAAATACATTCAAATATGTATCCGCTCATGAGACAATAACCCT
GATAAATGCTTCAATAATATTGAAAAAGGAAGAGTATGAGTATTCAACATTTCCGTGTCGCCCTTATTCC
CTTTTTTGCGGCATTTTGCCTTCCTGTTTTTGCTCACCCAGAAACGCTGGTGAAAGTAAAAGATGCTGAA
GATCAGTTGGGTGCACGAGTGGGTTACATCGAACTGGATCTCAACAGCGGTAAGATCCTTGAGAGTTTTC
GCCCCGAAGAACGTTTTCCAATGATGAGCACTTTTAAAGTTCTGCTATGTGGCGCGGTATTATCCCGTAT
TGACGCCGGGCAAGAGCAACTCGGTCGCCGCATACACTATTCTCAGAATGACTTGGTTGAGTACTCACCA
GTCACAGAAAAGCATCTTACGGATGGCATGACAGTAAGAGAATTATGCAGTGCTGCCATAACCATGAGTG
ATAACACTGCGGCCAACTTACTTCTGACAACGATCGGAGGACCGAAGGAGCTAACCGCTTTTTTGCACAA
CATGGGGGATCATGTAACTCGCCTTGATCGTTGGGAACCGGAGCTGAATGAAGCCATACCAAACGACGAG
CGTGACACCACGATGCCTGTAGCAATGGCAACAACGTTGCGCAAACTATTAACTGGCGAACTACTTACTC
TAGCTTCCCGGCAACAATTAATAGACTGGATGGAGGCGGATAAAGTTGCAGGACCACTTCTGCGCTCGGC
CCTTCCGGCTGGCTGGTTTATTGCTGATAAATCTGGAGCCGGTGAGCGTGGGTCTCGCGGTATCATTGCA
GCACTGGGGCCAGATGGTAAGCCCTCCCGTATCGTAGTTATCTACACGACGGGGAGTCAGGCAACTATGG
ATGAACGAAATAGACAGATCGCTGAGATAGGTGCCTCACTGATTAAGCATTGGTAACTGTCAGACCAAGT
TTACTCATATATACTTTAGATTGATTTAAAACTTCATTTTTAATTTAAAAGGATCTAGGTGAAGATCCTT
TTTGATAATCTCATGACCAAAATCCCTTAACGTGAGTTTTCGTTCCACTGAGCGTCAGACCCCGTAGAAA
AGATCAAAGGATCTTCTTGAGATCCTTTTTTTCTGCGCGTAATCTGCTGCTTGCAAACAAAAAAACCACC
GCTACCAGCGGTGGTTTGTTTGCCGGATCAAGAGCTACCAACTCTTTTTCCGAAGGTAACTGGCTTCAGC
AGAGCGCAGATACCAAATACTGTTCTTCTAGTGTAGCCGTAGTTAGGCCACCACTTCAAGAACTCTGTAG
CACCGCCTACATACCTCGCTCTGCTAATCCTGTTACCAGTGGCTGCTGCCAGTGGCGATAAGTCGTGTCT
TACCGGGTTGGACTCAAGACGATAGTTACCGGATAAGGCGCAGCGGTCGGGCTGAACGGGGGGTTCGTGC
ACACAGCCCAGCTTGGAGCGAACGACCTACACCGAACTGAGATACCTACAGCGTGAGCTATGAGAAAGCG
CCACGCTTCCCGAAGGGAGAAAGGCGGACAGGTATCCGGTAAGCGGCAGGGTCGGAACAGGAGAGCGCAC
GAGGGAGCTTCCAGGGGGAAACGCCTGGTATCTTTATAGTCCTGTCGGGTTTCGCCACCTCTGACTTGAG
CGTCGATTTTTGTGATGCTCGTCAGGGGGGCGGAGCCTATGGAAAAACGCCAGCAACGCGGCCTTTTTAC
GGTTCCTGGCCTTTTGCTGGCCTTTTGCTCACATGTTCTTTCCTGCGTTATCCCCTGATTCTGTGGATAA
CCGTATTACCGCCTTTGAGTGAGCTGATACCGCTCGCCGCAGCCGAACGACCGAGCGCAGCGAGTCAGTG
AGCGAGGAAGCGGAAGAGCGCCCAATACGCAAACCGCCTCTCCCCGCGCGTTGGCCGATTCATTAATGCA
GCTGGCACGACAGGTTTCCCGACTGGAAAGCGGGCAGTGAGCGCAACGCAATTAATGTGAGTTAGCTCAC
TCATTAGGCACCCCAGGCTTTACACTTTATGCTTCCGGCTCGTATGTTGTGTGGAATTGTGAGCGGATAA
CAATTTCACACAGGAAACAGCTATGACCATGATTACGCCAAGCGCGCAATTAACCCTCACTAAAGGGAAC
AAAAGCTGGAGCTGCAAGCTTAATGTAGTCTTATGCAATACTCTTGTAGTCTTGCAACATGGTAACGATG
AGTTAGCAACATGCCTTACAAGGAGAGAAAAAGCACCGTGCATGCCGATTGGTGGAAGTAAGGTGGTACG
ATCGTGCCTTATTAGGAAGGCAACAGACGGGTCTGACATGGATTGGACGAACCACTGAATTGCCGCATTG
CAGAGATATTGTATTTAAGTGCCTAGCTCGATACATAAACGGGTCTCTCTGGTTAGACCAGATCTGAGCC
TGGGAGCTCTCTGGCTAACTAGGGAACCCACTGCTTAAGCCTCAATAAAGCTTGCCTTGAGTGCTTCAAG
TAGTGTGTGCCCGTCTGTTGTGTGACTCTGGTAACTAGAGATCCCTCAGACCCTTTTAGTCAGTGTGGAA
AATCTCTAGCAGTGGCGCCCGAACAGGGACTTGAAAGCGAAAGGGAAACCAGAGGAGCTCTCTCGACGCA
GGACTCGGCTTGCTGAAGCGCGCACGGCAAGAGGCGAGGGGCGGCGACTGGTGAGTACGCCAAAAATTTT
GACTAGCGGAGGCTAGAAGGAGAGAGATGGGTGCGAGAGCGTCAGTATTAAGCGGGGGAGAATTAGATCG
CGATGGGAAAAAATTCGGTTAAGGCCAGGGGGAAAGAAAAAATATAAATTAAAACATATAGTATGGGCAA
GCAGGGAGCTAGAACGATTCGCAGTTAATCCTGGCCTGTTAGAAACATCAGAAGGCTGTAGACAAATACT
GGGACAGCTACAACCATCCCTTCAGACAGGATCAGAAGAACTTAGATCATTATATAATACAGTAGCAACC
CTCTATTGTGTGCATCAAAGGATAGAGATAAAAGACACCAAGGAAGCTTTAGACAAGATAGAGGAAGAGC
AAAACAAAAGTAAGACCACCGCACAGCAAGCGGCCGCTGATCTTCAGACCTGGAGGAGGAGATATGAGGG
ACAATTGGAGAAGTGAATTATATAAATATAAAGTAGTAAAAATTGAACCATTAGGAGTAGCACCCACCAA
GGCAAAGAGAAGAGTGGTGCAGAGAGAAAAAAGAGCAGTGGGAATAGGAGCTTTGTTCCTTGGGTTCTTG
GGAGCAGCAGGAAGCACTATGGGCGCAGCGTCAATGACGCTGACGGTACAGGCCAGACAATTATTGTCTG
GTATAGTGCAGCAGCAGAACAATTTGCTGAGGGCTATTGAGGCGCAACAGCATCTGTTGCAACTCACAGT
CTGGGGCATCAAGCAGCTCCAGGCAAGAATCCTGGCTGTGGAAAGATACCTAAAGGATCAACAGCTCCTG
GGGATTTGGGGTTGCTCTGGAAAACTCATTTGCACCACTGCTGTGCCTTGGAATGCTAGTTGGAGTAATA
AATCTCTGGAACAGATTTGGAATCACACGACCTGGATGGAGTGGGACAGAGAAATTAACAATTACACAAG
CTTAATACACTCCTTAATTGAAGAATCGCAAAACCAGCAAGAAAAGAATGAACAAGAATTATTGGAATTA
GATAAATGGGCAAGTTTGTGGAATTGGTTTAACATAACAAATTGGCTGTGGTATATAAAATTATTCATAA
TGATAGTAGGAGGCTTGGTAGGTTTAAGAATAGTTTTTGCTGTACTTTCTATAGTGAATAGAGTTAGGCA
GGGATATTCACCATTATCGTTTCAGACCCACCTCCCAACCCCGAGGGGACCCGACAGGCCCGAAGGAATA
GAAGAAGAAGGTGGAGAGAGAGACAGAGACAGATCCATTCGATTAGTGAACGGATCTCGACGGTATCGGT
TAACTTTTAAAAGAAAAGGGGGGATTGGGGGGTACAGTGCAGGGGAAAGAATAGTAGACATAATAGCAAC
AGACATACAAACTAAAGAATTACAAAAACAAATTACAAAATTCAAAATTTTATCGATAAGCTTGGGAGTT
CCGCGTTACATAACTTACGGTAAATGGCCCGCCTGGCTGACCGCCCAACGACCCCCGCCCATTGACGTCA
ATAATGACGTATGTTCCCATAGTAACGCCAATAGGGACTTTCCATTGACGTCAATGGGTGGAGTATTTAC
GGTAAACTGCCCACTTGGCAGTACATCAAGTGTATCATATGCCAAGTACGCCCCCTATTGACGTCAATGA
CGGTAAATGGCCCGCCTGGCATTATGCCCAGTACATGACCTTATGGGACTTTCCTACTTGGCAGTACATC
TACGTATTAGTCATCGCTATTACCATGGTGATGCGGTTTTGGCAGTACATCAATGGGCGTGGATAGCGGT
TTGACTCACGGGGATTTCCAAGTCTCCACCCCATTGACGTCAATGGGAGTTTGTTTTGGCACCAAAATCA
ACGGGACTTTCCAAAATGTCGTAACAACTCCGCCCCATTGACGCAAATGGGCGGTAGGCGTGTACGGTGG
GAGGTCTATATAAGCAGAGCTCGTTTAGTGAACCGTCAGATCGCCTGGAGACGCCATCCACGCTGTTTTG
ACCTCCATAGAAGACACCGACTCATGAGTGAAGATGAAGAACGAGAAAATGAAAACCACCTCTTGGTTGT
TCCAGAGTCACGGTTCGACCGAGATTCCGGGGAGAGTGAAGAAGCAGAGGAAGAAGTGGGTGAGGGAACG
CCGCAGAGCAGCGCCCTGACAGAGGGCGACTATGTGCCCGACTCCCCTGCCCTGTCGCCCATCGAGCTCA
AGCAGGAGCTGCCCAAGTACCTGCCGGCCCTGCAGGGCTGCCGGAGCGTCGAGGAGTTCCAGTGCCTGAA
CAGGATCGAGGAGGGCACCTATGGAGTGGTCTACAGAGCAAAAGACAAGAAAACAGATGAAATTGTGGCT
CTAAAGCGGCTGAAGATGGAGAAGGAGAAGGAGGGCTTCCCGATCACGTCGCTGAGGGAGATCAACACCA
TCCTCAAGGCCCAGCATCCCAACATCGTCACCGTTAGAGAGATTGTGGTGGGCAGCAACATGGACAAGAT
CTACATCGTGATGAACTATGTGGAGCACGACCTCAAGAGCCTGATGGAGACCATGAAACAGCCCTTCCTG
CCAGGGGAGGTGAAGACCCTGATGATCCAGCTGCTGCGTGGGGTGAAACACCTGCACGACAACTGGATCC
TGCACCGTGACCTCAAGACGTCCAACCTGCTGCTGAGCCACGCCGGCATCCTCAAGGTGGGTGACTTCGG
GCTGGCGCGGGAGTACGGATCCCCTCTGAAGGCCTACACCCCGGTCGTGGTGACCCTGTGGTACCGCGCC
CCAGAGCTGCTGCTTGGTGCCAAGGAATACTCCACGGCCGTGGACATGTGGTCAGTGGGTTGCATCTTCG
GGGAGCTGCTGACTCAGAAGCCTCTGTTCCCCGGGAAGTCAGAAATCGATCAGATCAACAAGGTGTTCAA
GGATCTGGGGACCCCTAGTGAGAAAATCTGGCCCGGCTACAGCGAGCTCCCAGCAGTCAAGAAGATGACC
TTCAGCGAGCACCCCTACAACAACCTCCGCAAGCGCTTCGGGGCTCTGCTCTCAGACCAGGGCTTCGACC
TCATGAACAAGTTCCTGACCTACTTCCCCGGGAGGAGGATCAGCGCTGAGGACGGCCTCAAGCATGAGTA
TTTCCGCGAGACCCCCCTCCCCATCGACCCCTCCATGTTCCCCACGTGGCCCGCCAAGAGCGAGCAGCAG
CGTGTGAAGCGGGGCACCAGCCCGAGGCCCCCTGAGGGAGGCCTGGGCTACAGCCAGCTGGGTGACGACG
ACCTGAAGGAGACGGGCTTCCACCTTACCACCACGAACCAGGGGGCCTCTGCCGCGGGCCCCGGCTTCAG
CCTCAAGTTCTGAATCGACCATAGTGACTGGATATGTTGTGTTTTACAGTATTATGTAGTCTGTTTTTTA
TGCAAAATCTAATTTAATATATTGATATTTATATCATTTTACGTTTCTCGTTCAGCTTTCTTGTACAAAG
TGGTTGATATCCAGCACAGTGGCGGCCGCTCGACAATCAACCTCTGGATTACAAAATTTGTGAAAGATTG
ACTGGTATTCTTAACTATGTTGCTCCTTTTACGCTATGTGGATACGCTGCTTTAATGCCTTTGTATCATG
CTATTGCTTCCCGTATGGCTTTCATTTTCTCCTCCTTGTATAAATCCTGGTTGCTGTCTCTTTATGAGGA
GTTGTGGCCCGTTGTCAGGCAACGTGGCGTGGTGTGCACTGTGTTTGCTGACGCAACCCCCACTGGTTGG
GGCATTGCCACCACCTGTCAGCTCCTTTCCGGGACTTTCGCTTTCCCCCTCCCTATTGCCACGGCGGAAC
TCATCGCCGCCTGCCTTGCCCGCTGCTGGACAGGGGCTCGGCTGTTGGGCACTGACAATTCCGTGGTGTT
GTCGGGGAAGCTGACGTCCTTTCCATGGCTGCTCGCCTGTGTTGCCACCTGGATTCTGCGCGGGACGTCC
TTCTGCTACGTCCCTTCGGCCCTCAATCCAGCGGACCTTCCTTCCCGCGGCCTGCTGCCGGCTCTGCGGC
CTCTTCCGCGTCTTCGCCTTCGCCCTCAGACGAGTCGGATCTCCCTTTGGGCCGCCTCCCCGCCTGGAAT
TCTGCAGATATCCGGTTAGTAATGAGTTTGGAATTAATTCTGTGGAATGTGTGTCAGTTAGGGTGTGGAA
AGTCCCCAGGCTCCCCAGCAGGCAGAAGTATGCAAAGCATGCATCTCAATTAGTCAGCAACCAGGTGTGG
AAAGTCCCCAGGCTCCCCAGCAGGCAGAAGTATGCAAAGCATGCATCTCAATTAGTCAGCAACCATAGTC
CCGCCCCTAACTCCGCCCATCCCGCCCCTAACTCCGCCCAGTTCCGCCCATTCTCCGCCCCATGGCTGAC
TAATTTTTTTTATTTATGCAGAGGCCGAGGCCGCCTCTGCCTCTGAGCTATTCCAGAAGTAGTGAGGAGG
CTTTTTTGGAGGCCTAGGCTTTTGCAAAAAGCTCCCGGGAGCTTGTATATCCATTTTCGGATCTGATCAG
CACGTGTTGACAATTAATCATCGGCATAGTATATCGGCATAGTATAATACGACAAGGTGAGGAACTAAAC
CATGGCCAAGCCTTTGTCTCAAGAAGAATCCACCCTCATTGAAAGAGCAACGGCTACAATCAACAGCATC
CCCATCTCTGAAGACTACAGCGTCGCCAGCGCAGCTCTCTCTAGCGACGGCCGCATCTTCACTGGTGTCA
ATGTATATCATTTTACTGGGGGACCTTGTGCAGAACTCGTGGTGCTGGGCACTGCTGCTGCTGCGGCAGC
TGGCAACCTGACTTGTATCGTCGCGATCGGAAATGAGAACAGGGGCATCTTGAGCCCCTGCGGACGGTGC
CGACAGGTGCTTCTCGATCTGCATCCTGGGATCAAAGCCATAGTGAAGGACAGTGATGGACAGCCGACGG
CAGTTGGGATTCGTGAATTGCTGCCCTCTGGTTATGTGTGGGAGGGCTAAGCACAATTCGAGCTCGGTAC
CTTTAAGACCAATGACTTACAAGGCAGCTGTAGATCTTAGCCACTTTTTAAAAGAAAAGGGGGGACTGGA
AGGGCTAGCTCACTCCCAACGAAGACAAGATCTGCTTTTTGCTTGTACTGGGTCTCTCTGGTTAGACCAG
ATCTGAGCCTGGGAGCTCTCTGGCTAACTAGGGAACCCACTGCTTAAGCCTCAATAAAGCTTGCCTTGAG
TGCTTCAAGTAGTGTGTGCCCGTCTGTTGTGTGACTCTGGTAACTAGAGATCCCTCAGACCCTTTTAGTC
AGTGTGGAAAATCTCTAGCAGTAGTAGTTCATGTCATCTTATTATTCAGTATTTATAACTTGCAAAGAAA
TGAATATCAGAGAGTGAGAGGAACTTGTTTATTGCAGCTTATAATGGTTACAAATAAAGCAATAGCATCA
CAAATTTCACAAATAAAGCATTTTTTTCACTGCATTCTAGTTGTGGTTTGTCCAAACTCATCAATGTATC
TTATCATGTCTGGCTCTAGCTATCCCGCCCCTAACTCCGCCCATCCCGCCCCTAACTCCGCCCAGTTCCG
CCCATTCTCCGCCCCATGGCTGACTAATTTTTTTTATTTATGCAGAGGCCGAGGCCGCCTCGGCCTCTGA
GCTATTCCAGAAGTAGTGAGGAGGCTTTTTTGGAGGCCTAGGGACGTACCCAATTCGCCCTATAGTGAGT
CGTATTACGCGCGCTCACTGGCCGTCGTTTTACAACGTCGTGACTGGGAAAACCCTGGCGTTACCCAACT
TAATCGCCTTGCAGCACATCCCCCTTTCGCCAGCTGGCGTAATAGCGAAGAGGCCCGCACCGATCGCCCT
TCCCAACAGTTGCGCAGCCTGAATGGCGAATGGG
[124 nt withheld, positions 8575-8698]
C
[91 nt withheld, positions 8700-8790]
A
[49 nt withheld, positions 8792-8840]
CCTTTGACGTTGGAGTCCACGTTCTTT
[37 nt withheld, positions 8868-8904]
ACCCTATCTCGGTCTATTCTTTTGATTTATAAGGGATTTTGCCGATTTCGGCCTATTGGTTAAAAAATGA
GCTGATTTAACAAAAATTTAACGCGAATTTTAACAAAATATTAACGCTTACAATTTAGGTGGCACTTTTC
GGGGAAATGTG
Features (pLannotate 1.2.2; 31 found; start..end, strand, type, name):
      1..105     +  promoter       AmpR promoter: bla
    106..966     +  CDS            AmpR: β-lactamase; bla; confers resistance to ampicillin, carbenicillin, and related antibiotics
   1137..1725    +  rep_origin     ori: high-copy-number ColE1/pMB1/pBR322/pUC origin of replication
   1908..2000    +  CDS            lacI (fragment): lac repressor; lacI; The lac repressor binds to the lac operator to inhibit transcription in E. coli. This inhibition can be relieved by adding lactose or isopropyl-β-D-thiogalactopyranoside (IPTG).
   2013..2034    +  protein_bind   CAP binding site: CAP binding activates transcription in the presence of cAMP. E. coli catabolite activator protein
   2049..2079    +  promoter       lac promoter: promoter for the E. coli lac operon
   2087..2103    +  protein_bind   lac operator: The lac repressor binds to the lac operator to inhibit transcription in E. coli. This inhibition can be relieved by adding lactose or isopropyl-β-D-thiogalactopyranoside (IPTG). lac repressor encoded by lacI
   2148..2166    +  promoter       T3 promoter: promoter for bacteriophage T3 RNA polymerase
   2194..2420    +  promoter       RSV promoter: Rous sarcoma virus enhancer/promoter
   2421..2601    +  LTR            5' LTR (truncated): truncated 5' long terminal repeat (LTR) from HIV-1
   2648..2773    +  misc_feature   HIV-1 Ψ: packaging signal of human immunodeficiency virus type 1
   2757..3120    +  CDS            HIV-1 gag (fragment): gag protein from human immunodeficiency virus 1; gag
   3266..3499    +  misc_feature   RRE: The Rev response element (RRE) of HIV-1 allows for Rev-dependent mRNA export from the nucleus to the cytoplasm.
   3876..3976    +  CDS            Rev (fragment): human immunodeficiency virus 1 (HIV-1) Rev protein; rev; enhances nuclear export of unspliced and incompletely spliced viral mRNAs
   3995..4111    +  misc_feature   cPPT/CTS: central polypurine tract and central termination sequence of HIV-1
   4134..4437    +  enhancer       CMV enhancer: human cytomegalovirus immediate early enhancer
   4438..4641    +  promoter       CMV promoter: human cytomegalovirus (CMV) immediate early promoter
   4724..4846    +  CDS            Cdk11b (fragment): CD11B_RAT - Also known as Cdc2l1, Cdk11. Experimental evidence at protein level: Swiss-Prot protein existence level 1. Plays multiple roles in cell cycle progression, cytokinesis and apoptosis. Involved in pre-mRNA splicing in a kinase activity- dependent manner. May act as a negative regulator of normal cell cycle progression. From Rattus norvegicus (Rat).
   4852..6030    +  CDS            Cdk11b (fragment): CD11B_RAT - Also known as Cdc2l1, Cdk11. Experimental evidence at protein level: Swiss-Prot protein existence level 1. Plays multiple roles in cell cycle progression, cytokinesis and apoptosis. Involved in pre-mRNA splicing in a kinase activity- dependent manner. May act as a negative regulator of normal cell cycle progression. From Rattus norvegicus (Rat).
   6040..6164    -  protein_bind   attR2: mutant version of attR; recombination site for the Gateway® LR reaction LR Clonase™
   6195..6783    +  misc_feature   WPRE: woodchuck hepatitis virus posttranscriptional regulatory element
   6839..7168    +  promoter       SV40 promoter: SV40 enhancer and early promoter
   7216..7263    +  promoter       EM7 promoter: synthetic bacterial promoter&nbsp
   7282..7680    +  CDS            BSD: blasticidin S deaminase; Aspergillus terreus BSD; confers resistance to blasticidin
   7697..7834    +  CDS            nef (fragment): NEF_HV1LA - Experimental evidence at protein level: Swiss-Prot protein existence level 1. Extracellular Nef protein targets CD4(+) T-lymphocytes for apoptosis by interacting with CXCR4 surface receptors. From Human immunodeficiency virus type 1 group M subtype B (isolate Lai) (HIV-1).
   7820..8000    +  LTR            5' LTR (truncated): truncated 5' long terminal repeat (LTR) from HIV-1
   8072..8193    +  polyA_signal   SV40 poly(A) signal: SV40 polyadenylation signal
   8233..8368    +  rep_origin     SV40 ori: SV40 origin of replication
   8389..8407    -  promoter       T7 promoter: promoter for bacteriophage T7 RNA polymerase
   8415..8570    +  CDS            lacZα (fragment): LacZα fragment of β-galactosidase; lacZ fragment
   8575..9003    +  rep_origin     f1 ori (sequence partly withheld): f1 bacteriophage origin of replication; arrow indicates direction of (+) strand synthesis
