[The description below was written by a language model from this plasmid's Addgene catalogue record and pLannotate feature annotations shown in this document.]
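Description:
pLV[Exp]-Bsd-CMV>hCDK11B-p58 is a 9,055-nt third-generation-style lentiviral transfer plasmid for expressing the p58 isoform of human cyclin-dependent kinase 11B (CDK11B) in mammalian cells. In bacteria it is maintained through a high-copy ColE1/pUC-type origin and selected with ampicillin via the bla gene. An f1 origin and remnants of a lac/lacZα cloning region with T3 and T7 promoters are also present in the backbone.

The viral genome is transcribed from an RSV enhancer/promoter fused to a truncated HIV-1 5' LTR, which makes genomic RNA production Tat-independent. It is followed by the Ψ packaging signal with adjoining gag sequence, the Rev response element for Rev-dependent nuclear export, and the cPPT/CTS, which aids nuclear import of the viral genome. Within the provirus, the CMV immediate-early enhancer and promoter drive the CDK11B p58 coding sequence. The annotation software matched this region to the rat Cdk11b orthologue in two adjacent fragments, but the catalogue entry gives the insert as human, and no epitope tag is annotated. A Gateway-type recombination site scar lies just downstream of the insert, followed by a WPRE that enhances transcript stability and expression. A second cassette uses the SV40 early promoter (with a bacterial EM7 promoter) to express blasticidin S deaminase, allowing blasticidin selection of transduced cells. The genome ends in a truncated 3' LTR, consistent with a self-inactivating design, with an SV40 polyadenylation signal and SV40 origin beyond it.

Packaged with helper plasmids supplying gag/pol, rev and an envelope, the vector gives stable integrated overexpression of CDK11B p58. It was deposited in connection with work on CDK11 inhibition in cancers carrying 1p36 deletions.
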