Addgene plasmid #239215: pLV[Exp]-Bsd-CMV>hCDK11B-p58
Purpose: Expresses CDK11B p58 isoform in mammalian cell lines
Depositing lab: Jason Sheltzer. Depositing organization: Yale University. Publication: On-target toxicity limits the efficacy of CDK11 inhibition against cancers with 1p36 deletions. Julian LA, Crozier L, Lukow D, Mishra S, Swamy A, Hagenson RA, Sennhenn P, Sausville EL, Mendelson B, Chuaqui C, Qiao L, Vasudevan A, Lin K-T, Bhatia S, Bertomeu T, Chatr-aryamontri A, Zhang L, Rees MG, Ronan MM, Roth JA, Nottoli T, Bai S, Lakshmipathi J, Muthusamy V, Van Vranken JG, Gygi SP, Thompson SL, Smith JC, Anderson K, Shah S, Bindra RS, Akerman M, Spector DL, Krainer AR, Sheltzer JM. bioRxiv 2025.08.03.668359; doi: https://doi.org/10.1101/2025.08.03.668359.
Backbone
  Vector backbone: pLV[Exp]-Bsd-CMV
  Vector type: Mammalian Expression, Lentiviral
  Selectable markers: Blasticidin
Growth in bacteria
  Bacterial resistance: Ampicillin, 100 μg/mL
  Growth temperature: 37°C
  Growth strain: NEB Stable
  Copy number: Unknown
Gene/Insert
  Gene/Insert name: cyclin dependent kinase 11B p58 isoform (alt names: CDK11B p58; p58)
  Species: H. sapiens (human)
  Entrez Gene: CDK11B (a.k.a. CDC2L1, CDK11, CDK11-p110, CDK11-p46, CDK11-p58, CLK-1, PITSLREA, PK58, p58, p58CDC2L1, p58CLK-1)
Terms and licenses: Academic/Nonprofit Terms; Industry Terms: Not Available to Industry
Depositor comments: Please visit https://doi.org/10.1101/2025.08.03.668359 for bioRxiv preprint.
How to cite: pLV[Exp]-Bsd-CMV>hCDK11B-p58 was a gift from Jason Sheltzer (Addgene plasmid # 239215 ; http://n2t.net/addgene:239215 ; RRID:Addgene_239215)
